Addgene plasmid #120434: EF1a_ERG_P2A_Hygro_Barcode
Purpose: Barcoded lentiviral vector to express ERG in mammalian cells under control of EF1a promoter. Barcoded for transcript detection in single cell RNA-seq.
Depositing lab: Prashant Mali. Depositing organization: University of California, San Diego (UCSD). Publication: Mapping Cellular Reprogramming via Pooled Overexpression Screens with Paired Fitness and Single-Cell RNA-Sequencing Readout. Parekh U, Wu Y, Zhao D, Worlikar A, Shah N, Zhang K, Mali P. Cell Syst. 2018 Nov 12. pii: S2405-4712(18)30433-2. doi: 10.1016/j.cels.2018.10.008. PubMed 30448000.
Backbone
  Vector backbone: Unknown
  Backbone size w/o insert (bp): 9514
  Vector type: Lentiviral
  Selectable markers: Hygromycin
Growth in bacteria
  Bacterial resistance: Ampicillin, 100 μg/mL
  Growth temperature: 37°C
  Growth strain: Stbl3
  Copy number: High Copy
Gene/Insert
  Gene/Insert name: ERG
  Species: H. sapiens (human)
  Insert size (bp): 1437
  Entrez Gene: ERG (a.k.a. LMPHM14, erg-3, p55)
  Promoter: EF1a
  Cloning method: Gibson Cloning
  Sequencing primers: 5′ 5'-ttctcaagcctcagacagtgg-3'
Terms and licenses: Academic/Nonprofit Terms; Industry Terms: Not Available to Industry
Depositor comments: 5' cloning site: BamHI (not destroyed), 3' cloning site: BamHI (not destroyed).
How to cite: EF1a_ERG_P2A_Hygro_Barcode was a gift from Prashant Mali (Addgene plasmid # 120434 ; http://n2t.net/addgene:120434 ; RRID:Addgene_120434)
