[The description below was written by a language model from this plasmid's Addgene catalogue record and pLannotate feature annotations shown in this document.]
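Description:
EF1a_ERG_P2A_Hygro_Barcode is a lentiviral transfer plasmid for expressing the human transcription factor ERG in mammalian cells; the parental backbone is recorded as unknown. It is maintained in E. coli through a high-copy ColE1/pUC-type origin and an ampicillin resistance gene, and it also carries an f1 origin. The viral portion has a third-generation-style layout. A CMV enhancer/promoter replaces the upstream part of the 5' LTR to drive genomic RNA production in packaging cells. It is followed by the HIV-1 Ψ packaging signal with a partial gag sequence, the Rev response element for Rev-dependent nuclear export, and the cPPT/CTS element. The 3' end is a truncated LTR, preceded by a loxP site and followed by a bGH polyadenylation signal. Outside the LTRs, the backbone retains an SV40/EM7-driven bleomycin/Zeocin resistance cassette, which would not be transferred with the provirus.

The payload is a single EF-1α promoter-driven transcript. The 1,437 bp ERG coding sequence, inserted by Gibson assembly at a retained BamHI site, sits upstream of the hygromycin phosphotransferase gene (hph). According to the construct name the two are joined by a P2A self-cleaving peptide, although the feature table does not annotate the short gap between the two reading frames. This arrangement should yield ERG and the hygromycin selection marker as separate proteins from one mRNA, so that hygromycin-resistant transduced cells also express ERG. The construct also carries a barcode intended to let the transgene transcript be identified in single-cell RNA-seq data; its position is not annotated. The associated work used such vectors in pooled overexpression screens of cellular reprogramming, with paired fitness and single-cell transcriptomic readouts.
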