Features (pLannotate 1.2.2; 33 found; start..end, strand, type, name):
     30..82      -  misc_feature   bom (fragment): basis of mobility region from pBR322
    237..616     +  enhancer       CMV enhancer: human cytomegalovirus immediate early enhancer
    617..816     +  promoter       CMV promoter: human cytomegalovirus (CMV) immediate early promoter
    834..1014    +  LTR            5' LTR (truncated): truncated 5' long terminal repeat (LTR) from HIV-1
   1061..1186    +  misc_feature   HIV-1 Ψ: packaging signal of human immunodeficiency virus type 1
   1170..1533    +  CDS            HIV-1 gag (fragment): gag protein from human immunodeficiency virus 1; gag
   1679..1912    +  misc_feature   RRE: The Rev response element (RRE) of HIV-1 allows for Rev-dependent mRNA export from the nucleus to the cytoplasm.
   2289..2389    +  CDS            Rev (fragment): human immunodeficiency virus 1 (HIV-1) Rev protein; rev; enhances nuclear export of unspliced and incompletely spliced viral mRNAs
   2439..2556    +  misc_feature   cPPT/CTS: central polypurine tract and central termination sequence of HIV-1
   2619..2685    +  CDS            small t antigen (fragment): SV40 (simian virus 40) small t antigen
   2692..3870    +  promoter       EF-1α promoter: strong constitutive promoter for human elongation factor EF-1α
   3887..3905    +  promoter       T7 promoter: promoter for bacteriophage T7 RNA polymerase
   3925..3961    -  misc_feature   MCS (fragment): pBluescript multiple cloning site
   3969..5405    +  CDS            ERG: ERG_HUMAN - Experimental evidence at protein level: Swiss-Prot protein existence level 1. Transcriptional regulator. May participate in transcriptional regulation through the recruitment of SETDB1 histone methyltransferase and subsequent modification of local chromatin structure. From Homo sapiens (Human).
   5472..6494    +  CDS            hph: KHYB_ECOLX - Experimental evidence at protein level: Swiss-Prot protein existence level 1. The aminoglycoside phosphotransferases achieve inactivation of their antibiotic substrates by phosphorylation. Only phosphorylates hygromycin and closely related compounds such as demethyl analogs and destomycin. From Escherichia coli.
   6578..6691    +  CDS            nef (fragment): NEF_HV1LA - Experimental evidence at protein level: Swiss-Prot protein existence level 1. Extracellular Nef protein targets CD4(+) T-lymphocytes for apoptosis by interacting with CXCR4 surface receptors. From Human immunodeficiency virus type 1 group M subtype B (isolate Lai) (HIV-1).
   6689..6722    +  protein_bind   loxP: Cre-mediated recombination occurs in the 8-bp core sequence (GCATACAT). Cre recombinase
   6747..6927    +  LTR            5' LTR (truncated): truncated 5' long terminal repeat (LTR) from HIV-1
   6959..7183    +  polyA_signal   bGH poly(A) signal: bovine growth hormone polyadenylation signal
   7187..7208    +  promoter       SV40 promoter (fragment): SV40 enhancer and early promoter
   7229..7657    +  rep_origin     f1 ori (sequence partly withheld): f1 bacteriophage origin of replication; arrow indicates direction of (+) strand synthesis
   7671..8000    +  promoter       SV40 promoter: SV40 enhancer and early promoter
   8048..8095    +  promoter       EM7 promoter: synthetic bacterial promoter&nbsp
   8114..8488    +  CDS            BleoR: antibiotic-binding protein; Sh ble from Streptoalloteichus hindustanus; confers resistance to bleomycin, phleomycin, and Zeocin™
   8498..8623    +  CDS            ble (fragment): BLE_KLEPN - Experimental evidence at protein level: Swiss-Prot protein existence level 1. Binding protein with a strong affinity to the bleomycin family of antibiotics. Binds to CL990; an antimitotic-antibiotic compound. From Klebsiella pneumoniae.
   8618..8739    +  polyA_signal   SV40 poly(A) signal: SV40 polyadenylation signal
   8810..8832    -  protein_bind   lac operator (fragment): The lac repressor binds to the lac operator to inhibit transcription in E. coli. This inhibition can be relieved by adding lactose or isopropyl-β-D-thiogalactopyranoside (IPTG). lac repressor encoded by lacI
   8836..8866    -  promoter       lac promoter: promoter for the E. coli lac operon
   8881..8902    -  protein_bind   CAP binding site: CAP binding activates transcription in the presence of cAMP. E. coli catabolite activator protein
   8915..9007    -  CDS            lacI (fragment): lac repressor; lacI; The lac repressor binds to the lac operator to inhibit transcription in E. coli. This inhibition can be relieved by adding lactose or isopropyl-β-D-thiogalactopyranoside (IPTG).
   9190..9778    -  rep_origin     ori: high-copy-number ColE1/pMB1/pBR322/pUC origin of replication
   9949..10809   -  CDS            AmpR: β-lactamase; bla; confers resistance to ampicillin, carbenicillin, and related antibiotics
  10810..10914   -  promoter       AmpR promoter: bla
>Addgene plasmid #120434 | EF1a_ERG_P2A_Hygro_Barcode | addgene full sequence | sequence record 234507 | Addgene NGS Result
TCGACGGATCGGGAGATCTCCCGATCCCCTATGGTGCACTCTCAGTACAATCTGCTCTGATGCCGCATAG
TTAAGCCAGTATCTGCTCCCTGCTTGTGTGTTGGAGGTCGCTGAGTAGTGCGCGAGCAAAATTTAAGCTA
CAACAAGGCAAGGCTTGACCGACAATTGCATGAAGAATCTGCTTAGGGTTAGGCGTTTTGCGCTGCTTCG
CGATGTACGGGCCAGATATACGCGTTGACATTGATTATTGACTAGTTATTAATAGTAATCAATTACGGGG
TCATTAGTTCATAGCCCATATATGGAGTTCCGCGTTACATAACTTACGGTAAATGGCCCGCCTGGCTGAC
CGCCCAACGACCCCCGCCCATTGACGTCAATAATGACGTATGTTCCCATAGTAACGCCAATAGGGACTTT
CCATTGACGTCAATGGGTGGAGTATTTACGGTAAACTGCCCACTTGGCAGTACATCAAGTGTATCATATG
CCAAGTACGCCCCCTATTGACGTCAATGACGGTAAATGGCCCGCCTGGCATTATGCCCAGTACATGACCT
TATGGGACTTTCCTACTTGGCAGTACATCTACGTATTAGTCATCGCTATTACCATGGTGATGCGGTTTTG
GCAGTACATCAATGGGCGTGGATAGCGGTTTGACTCACGGGGATTTCCAAGTCTCCACCCCATTGACGTC
AATGGGAGTTTGTTTTGGCACCAAAATCAACGGGACTTTCCAAAATGTCGTAACAACTCCGCCCCATTGA
CGCAAATGGGCGGTAGGCGTGTACGGTGGGAGGTCTATATAAGCAGCGCGTTTTGCCTGTACTGGGTCTC
TCTGGTTAGACCAGATCTGAGCCTGGGAGCTCTCTGGCTAACTAGGGAACCCACTGCTTAAGCCTCAATA
AAGCTTGCCTTGAGTGCTTCAAGTAGTGTGTGCCCGTCTGTTGTGTGACTCTGGTAACTAGAGATCCCTC
AGACCCTTTTAGTCAGTGTGGAAAATCTCTAGCAGTGGCGCCCGAACAGGGACTTGAAAGCGAAAGGGAA
ACCAGAGGAGCTCTCTCGACGCAGGACTCGGCTTGCTGAAGCGCGCACGGCAAGAGGCGAGGGGCGGCGA
CTGGTGAGTACGCCAAAAATTTTGACTAGCGGAGGCTAGAAGGAGAGAGATGGGTGCGAGAGCGTCAGTA
TTAAGCGGGGGAGAATTAGATCGCGATGGGAAAAAATTCGGTTAAGGCCAGGGGGAAAGAAAAAATATAA
ATTAAAACATATAGTATGGGCAAGCAGGGAGCTAGAACGATTCGCAGTTAATCCTGGCCTGTTAGAAACA
TCAGAAGGCTGTAGACAAATACTGGGACAGCTACAACCATCCCTTCAGACAGGATCAGAAGAACTTAGAT
CATTATATAATACAGTAGCAACCCTCTATTGTGTGCATCAAAGGATAGAGATAAAAGACACCAAGGAAGC
TTTAGACAAGATAGAGGAAGAGCAAAACAAAAGTAAGACCACCGCACAGCAAGCGGCCGCTGATCTTCAG
ACCTGGAGGAGGAGATATGAGGGACAATTGGAGAAGTGAATTATATAAATATAAAGTAGTAAAAATTGAA
CCATTAGGAGTAGCACCCACCAAGGCAAAGAGAAGAGTGGTGCAGAGAGAAAAAAGAGCAGTGGGAATAG
GAGCTTTGTTCCTTGGGTTCTTGGGAGCAGCAGGAAGCACTATGGGCGCAGCGTCAATGACGCTGACGGT
ACAGGCCAGACAATTATTGTCTGGTATAGTGCAGCAGCAGAACAATTTGCTGAGGGCTATTGAGGCGCAA
CAGCATCTGTTGCAACTCACAGTCTGGGGCATCAAGCAGCTCCAGGCAAGAATCCTGGCTGTGGAAAGAT
ACCTAAAGGATCAACAGCTCCTGGGGATTTGGGGTTGCTCTGGAAAACTCATTTGCACCACTGCTGTGCC
TTGGAATGCTAGTTGGAGTAATAAATCTCTGGAACAGATTTGGAATCACACGACCTGGATGGAGTGGGAC
AGAGAAATTAACAATTACACAAGCTTAATACACTCCTTAATTGAAGAATCGCAAAACCAGCAAGAAAAGA
ATGAACAAGAATTATTGGAATTAGATAAATGGGCAAGTTTGTGGAATTGGTTTAACATAACAAATTGGCT
GTGGTATATAAAATTATTCATAATGATAGTAGGAGGCTTGGTAGGTTTAAGAATAGTTTTTGCTGTACTT
TCTATAGTGAATAGAGTTAGGCAGGGATATTCACCATTATCGTTTCAGACCCACCTCCCAACCCCGAGGG
GACCCGACAGGCCCGAAGGAATAGAAGAAGAAGGTGGAGAGAGAGACAGAGACAGATCCATTCGATTAGT
GAACGGATCGGCACTGCGTGCGCCAATTCTGCAGACAAATGGCAGTATTCATCCACAATTTTAAAAGAAA
AGGGGGGATTGGGGGGTACAGTGCAGGGGAAAGAATAGTAGACATAATAGCAACAGACATACAAACTAAA
GAATTACAAAAACAAATTACAAAAATTCAAAATTTTCGGGTTTATTACAGGGACAGCAGAGATCCAGTTT
GGTTAATTAATCGATAAGCTTTGCAAAGATGGATAAAGTTTTAAACAGAGAGGAATCTTTGCAGCTAATG
GACCTTCTAGGTCTTGAAAGGAGTGGGAATTGGCTCCGGTGCCCGTCAGTGGGCAGAGCGCACATCGCCC
ACAGTCCCCGAGAAGTTGGGGGGAGGGGTCGGCAATTGAACCGGTGCCTAGAGAAGGTGGCGCGGGGTAA
ACTGGGAAAGTGATGTCGTGTACTGGCTCCGCCTTTTTCCCGAGGGTGGGGGAGAACCGTATATAAGTGC
AGTAGTCGCCGTGAACGTTCTTTTTCGCAACGGGTTTGCCGCCAGAACACAGGTAAGTGCCGTGTGTGGT
TCCCGCGGGCCTGGCCTCTTTACGGGTTATGGCCCTTGCGTGCCTTGAATTACTTCCACCTGGCTGCAGT
ACGTGATTCTTGATCCCGAGCTTCGGGTTGGAAGTGGGTGGGAGAGTTCGAGGCCTTGCGCTTAAGGAGC
CCCTTCGCCTCGTGCTTGAGTTGAGGCCTGGCCTGGGCGCTGGGGCCGCCGCGTGCGAATCTGGTGGCAC
CTTCGCGCCTGTCTCGCTGCTTTCGATAAGTCTCTAGCCATTTAAAATTTTTGATGACCTGCTGCGACGC
TTTTTTTCTGGCAAGATAGTCTTGTAAATGCGGGCCAAGATCTGCACACTGGTATTTCGGTTTTTGGGGC
CGCGGGCGGCGACGGGGCCCGTGCGTCCCAGCGCACATGTTCGGCGAGGCGGGGCCTGCGAGCGCGGCCA
CCGAGAATCGGACGGGGGTAGTCTCAAGCTGGCCGGCCTGCTCTGGTGCCTGGCCTCGCGCCGCCGTGTA
TCGCCCCGCCCTGGGCGGCAAGGCTGGCCCGGTCGGCACCAGTTGCGTGAGCGGAAAGATGGCCGCTTCC
CGGCCCTGCTGCAGGGAGCTCAAAATGGAGGACGCGGCGCTCGGGAGAGCGGGCGGGTGAGTCACCCACA
CAAAGGAAAAGGGCCTTTCCGTCCTCAGCCGTCGCTTCATGTGACTCCACGGAGTACCGGGCGCCGTCCA
GGCACCTCGATTAGTTCTCGAGCTTTTGGAGTACGTCGTCTTTAGGTTGGGGGGAGGGGTTTTATGCGAT
GGAGTTTCCCCACACTGAGTGGGTGGAGACTGAAGTTAGGCCAGCTTGGCACTTGATGTAATTCTCCTTG
GAATTTGCCCTTTTTGAGTTTGGATCTTGGTTCATTCTCAAGCCTCAGACAGTGGTTCAAAGTTTTTTTC
TTCCATTTCAGGTGTCGTGAGGAATTAGCTTGGTACTAATACGACTCACTATAGGGAGACCCAAGCTGGC
TAGGTAAGCTTGATATCGAATTCCTGCAGCCCGGGGGATCCCGCCACCATGGCCAGCACTATTAAGGAAG
CCTTATCAGTTGTGAGTGAGGACCAGTCGTTGTTTGAGTGTGCCTACGGAACGCCACACCTGGCTAAGAC
AGAGATGACCGCGTCCTCCTCCAGCGACTATGGACAGACTTCCAAGATGAGCCCACGCGTCCCTCAGCAG
GATTGGCTGTCTCAACCCCCAGCCAGGGTCACCATCAAAATGGAATGTAACCCTAGCCAGGTGAATGGCT
CAAGGAACTCTCCTGATGAATGCAGTGTGGCCAAAGGCGGGAAGATGGTGGGCAGCCCAGACACCGTTGG
GATGAACTACGGCAGCTACATGGAGGAGAAGCACATGCCACCCCCAAACATGACCACGAACGAGCGCAGA
GTTATCGTGCCAGCAGATCCTACGCTATGGAGTACAGACCATGTGCGGCAGTGGCTGGAGTGGGCGGTGA
AAGAATATGGCCTTCCAGACGTCAACATCTTGTTATTCCAGAACATCGATGGGAAGGAACTGTGCAAGAT
GACCAAGGACGACTTCCAGAGGCTCACCCCCAGCTACAATGCCGACATCCTTCTCTCACATCTCCACTAC
CTCAGAGAGACTCCTCTTCCACATTTGACTTCAGATGATGTTGATAAAGCCTTACAAAACTCTCCACGGT
TAATGCATGCTAGAAACACAGGGGGTGCAGCTTTTATTTTCCCAAATACTTCAGTATATCCTGAAGCTAC
GCAAAGAATTACAACTAGGCCAGATTTACCATATGAGCCCCCCAGGAGATCAGCCTGGACCGGTCACGGC
CACCCCACGCCCCAGTCGAAAGCTGCTCAACCATCTCCTTCCACAGTGCCCAAAACTGAAGACCAGCGTC
CTCAGTTAGATCCTTATCAGATTCTTGGACCAACAAGTAGCCGCCTTGCAAATCCAGGCAGTGGCCAGAT
CCAGCTTTGGCAGTTCCTCCTGGAGCTCCTGTCGGACAGCTCCAACTCCAGCTGCATCACCTGGGAAGGC
ACCAACGGGGAGTTCAAGATGACGGATCCCGACGAGGTGGCCCGGCGCTGGGGAGAGCGGAAGAGCAAAC
CCAACATGAACTACGATAAGCTCAGCCGCGCCCTCCGTTACTACTATGACAAGAACATCATGACCAAGGT
CCATGGGAAGCGCTACGCCTACAAGTTCGACTTCCACGGGATCGCCCAGGCCCTCCAGCCCCACCCCCCG
GAGTCATCTCTGTACAAGTACCCCTCAGACCTCCCGTACATGGGCTCCTATCACGCCCACCCACAGAAGA
TGAACTTTGTGGCGCCCCACCCTCCAGCCCTCCCCGTGACATCTTCCAGTTTTTTTGCTGCCCCAAACCC
ATACTGGAATTCACCAACTGGGGGTATATACCCCAACACTAGGCTCCCCACCAGCCATATGCCTTCTCAT
CTGGGCACTTACTACGGATCCGGCGCAACAAACTTCTCTCTGCTGAAACAAGCCGGAGATGTCGAAGAGA
ATCCTGGACCGATGAAAAAGCCTGAACTCACCGCGACGTCTGTCGAGAAGTTTCTGATCGAAAAGTTCGA
CAGCGTCTCCGACCTGATGCAGCTCTCGGAGGGCGAAGAATCTCGTGCTTTCAGCTTCGATGTAGGAGGG
CGTGGATATGTCCTGCGGGTAAATAGCTGCGCCGATGGTTTCTACAAAGATCGTTATGTTTATCGGCACT
TTGCATCGGCCGCGCTCCCGATTCCGGAAGTGCTTGACATTGGGGAATTCAGCGAGAGCCTGACCTATTG
CATCTCCCGCCGTGCACAGGGTGTCACGTTGCAAGACCTGCCTGAAACCGAACTGCCCGCTGTTCTGCAG
CCGGTCGCGGAGGCCATGGATGCGATCGCTGCGGCCGATCTTAGCCAGACGAGCGGGTTCGGCCCATTCG
GACCGCAAGGAATCGGTCAATACACTACATGGCGTGATTTCATATGCGCGATTGCTGATCCCCATGTGTA
TCACTGGCAAACTGTGATGGACGACACCGTCAGTGCGTCCGTCGCGCAGGCTCTCGATGAGCTGATGCTT
TGGGCCGAGGACTGCCCCGAAGTCCGGCACCTCGTGCACGCGGATTTCGGCTCCAACAATGTCCTGACGG
ACAATGGCCGCATAACAGCGGTCATTGACTGGAGCGAGGCGATGTTCGGGGATTCCCAATACGAGGTCGC
CAACATCTTCTTCTGGAGGCCGTGGTTGGCTTGTATGGAGCAGCAGACGCGCTACTTCGAGCGGAGGCAT
CCGGAGCTTGCAGGATCGCCGCGGCTCCGGGCGTATATGCTCCGCATTGGTCTTGACCAACTCTATCAGA
GCTTGGTTGACGGCAATTTCGATGATGCAGCTTGGGCGCAGGGTCGATGCGACGCAATCGTCCGATCCGG
AGCCGGGACTGTCGGGCGTACACAAATCGCCCGCAGAAGCGCGGCCGTCTGGACCGATGGCTGTGTAGAA
GTACTCGCCGATAGTGGAAACCGACGCCCCAGCACTCGTCCGAGGGCAAAGGAATAAGTTAGAACTATTT
CCTGGCTGTTACGCGCTCTGGTGAGTTCCACGCGACTACTGACGGGCTTGTTAAACAGTGAACCGCCCGC
CCCACGACCCGCAGCGCCCGACCGAAAGGAGCGCACGACCCCATGCATCGAACAAAAGAAAAGGGGGGAC
TGGAAGGGCTAATTCACTCCCAACGAAGACAAGATATCATAACTTCGTATAGCATACATTATACGAAGTT
ATCGGCTAGCTGGTCCGGACTGTACTGGGTCTCTCTGGTTAGACCAGATCTGAGCCTGGGAGCTCTCTGG
CTAACTAGGGAACCCACTGCTTAAGCCTCAATAAAGCTTGCCTTGAGTGCTTCAAGTAGTGTGTGCCCGT
CTGTTGTGTGACTCTGGTAACTAGAGATCCCTCAGACCCTTTTAGTCAGTGTGGAAAATCTCTAGCAGGG
CCCGTTTAAACCCGCTGATCAGCCTCGACTGTGCCTTCTAGTTGCCAGCCATCTGTTGTTTGCCCCTCCC
CCGTGCCTTCCTTGACCCTGGAAGGTGCCACTCCCACTGTCCTTTCCTAATAAAATGAGGAAATTGCATC
GCATTGTCTGAGTAGGTGTCATTCTATTCTGGGGGGTGGGGTGGGGCAGGACAGCAAGGGGGAGGATTGG
GAAGACAATAGCAGGCATGCTGGGGATGCGGTGGGCTCTATGGCTTCTGAGGCGGAAAGAACCAGCTGGG
GCTCTAGGGGGTATCCCC
[124 nt withheld, positions 7229-7352]
C
[91 nt withheld, positions 7354-7444]
A
[49 nt withheld, positions 7446-7494]
CCTTTGACGTTGGAGTCCACGTTCTTT
[37 nt withheld, positions 7522-7558]
ACCCTATCTCGGTCTATTCTTTTGATTTATAAGGGATTTTGCCGATTTCGGCCTATTGGTTAAAAAATGA
GCTGATTTAACAAAAATTTAACGCGAATTAATTCTGTGGAATGTGTGTCAGTTAGGGTGTGGAAAGTCCC
CAGGCTCCCCAGCAGGCAGAAGTATGCAAAGCATGCATCTCAATTAGTCAGCAACCAGGTGTGGAAAGTC
CCCAGGCTCCCCAGCAGGCAGAAGTATGCAAAGCATGCATCTCAATTAGTCAGCAACCATAGTCCCGCCC
CTAACTCCGCCCATCCCGCCCCTAACTCCGCCCAGTTCCGCCCATTCTCCGCCCCATGGCTGACTAATTT
TTTTTATTTATGCAGAGGCCGAGGCCGCCTCTGCCTCTGAGCTATTCCAGAAGTAGTGAGGAGGCTTTTT
TGGAGGCCTAGGCTTTTGCAAAAAGCTCCCGGGAGCTTGTATATCCATTTTCGGATCTGATCAGCACGTG
TTGACAATTAATCATCGGCATAGTATATCGGCATAGTATAATACGACAAGGTGAGGAACTAAACCATGGC
CAAGTTGACCAGTGCCGTTCCGGTGCTCACCGCGCGCGACGTCGCCGGAGCGGTCGAGTTCTGGACCGAC
CGGCTCGGGTTCTCCCGGGACTTCGTGGAGGACGACTTCGCCGGTGTGGTCCGGGACGACGTGACCCTGT
TCATCAGCGCGGTCCAGGACCAGGTGGTGCCGGACAACACCCTGGCCTGGGTGTGGGTGCGCGGCCTGGA
CGAGCTGTACGCCGAGTGGTCGGAGGTCGTGTCCACGAACTTCCGGGACGCCTCCGGGCCGGCCATGACC
GAGATCGGCGAGCAGCCGTGGGGGCGGGAGTTCGCCCTGCGCGACCCGGCCGGCAACTGCGTGCACTTCG
TGGCCGAGGAGCAGGACTGACACGTGCTACGAGATTTCGATTCCACCGCCGCCTTCTATGAAAGGTTGGG
CTTCGGAATCGTTTTCCGGGACGCCGGCTGGATGATCCTCCAGCGCGGGGATCTCATGCTGGAGTTCTTC
GCCCACCCCAACTTGTTTATTGCAGCTTATAATGGTTACAAATAAAGCAATAGCATCACAAATTTCACAA
ATAAAGCATTTTTTTCACTGCATTCTAGTTGTGGTTTGTCCAAACTCATCAATGTATCTTATCATGTCTG
TATACCGTCGACCTCTAGCTAGAGCTTGGCGTAATCATGGTCATAGCTGTTTCCTGTGTGAAATTGTTAT
CCGCTCACAATTCCACACAACATACGAGCCGGAAGCATAAAGTGTAAAGCCTGGGGTGCCTAATGAGTGA
GCTAACTCACATTAATTGCGTTGCGCTCACTGCCCGCTTTCCAGTCGGGAAACCTGTCGTGCCAGCTGCA
TTAATGAATCGGCCAACGCGCGGGGAGAGGCGGTTTGCGTATTGGGCGCTCTTCCGCTTCCTCGCTCACT
GACTCGCTGCGCTCGGTCGTTCGGCTGCGGCGAGCGGTATCAGCTCACTCAAAGGCGGTAATACGGTTAT
CCACAGAATCAGGGGATAACGCAGGAAAGAACATGTGAGCAAAAGGCCAGCAAAAGGCCAGGAACCGTAA
AAAGGCCGCGTTGCTGGCGTTTTTCCATAGGCTCCGCCCCCCTGACGAGCATCACAAAAATCGACGCTCA
AGTCAGAGGTGGCGAAACCCGACAGGACTATAAAGATACCAGGCGTTTCCCCCTGGAAGCTCCCTCGTGC
GCTCTCCTGTTCCGACCCTGCCGCTTACCGGATACCTGTCCGCCTTTCTCCCTTCGGGAAGCGTGGCGCT
TTCTCATAGCTCACGCTGTAGGTATCTCAGTTCGGTGTAGGTCGTTCGCTCCAAGCTGGGCTGTGTGCAC
GAACCCCCCGTTCAGCCCGACCGCTGCGCCTTATCCGGTAACTATCGTCTTGAGTCCAACCCGGTAAGAC
ACGACTTATCGCCACTGGCAGCAGCCACTGGTAACAGGATTAGCAGAGCGAGGTATGTAGGCGGTGCTAC
AGAGTTCTTGAAGTGGTGGCCTAACTACGGCTACACTAGAAGAACAGTATTTGGTATCTGCGCTCTGCTG
AAGCCAGTTACCTTCGGAAAAAGAGTTGGTAGCTCTTGATCCGGCAAACAAACCACCGCTGGTAGCGGTG
GTTTTTTTGTTTGCAAGCAGCAGATTACGCGCAGAAAAAAAGGATCTCAAGAAGATCCTTTGATCTTTTC
TACGGGGTCTGACGCTCAGTGGAACGAAAACTCACGTTAAGGGATTTTGGTCATGAGATTATCAAAAAGG
ATCTTCACCTAGATCCTTTTAAATTAAAAATGAAGTTTTAAATCAATCTAAAGTATATATGAGTAAACTT
GGTCTGACAGTTACCAATGCTTAATCAGTGAGGCACCTATCTCAGCGATCTGTCTATTTCGTTCATCCAT
AGTTGCCTGACTCCCCGTCGTGTAGATAACTACGATACGGGAGGGCTTACCATCTGGCCCCAGTGCTGCA
ATGATACCGCGAGACCCACGCTCACCGGCTCCAGATTTATCAGCAATAAACCAGCCAGCCGGAAGGGCCG
AGCGCAGAAGTGGTCCTGCAACTTTATCCGCCTCCATCCAGTCTATTAATTGTTGCCGGGAAGCTAGAGT
AAGTAGTTCGCCAGTTAATAGTTTGCGCAACGTTGTTGCCATTGCTACAGGCATCGTGGTGTCACGCTCG
TCGTTTGGTATGGCTTCATTCAGCTCCGGTTCCCAACGATCAAGGCGAGTTACATGATCCCCCATGTTGT
GCAAAAAAGCGGTTAGCTCCTTCGGTCCTCCGATCGTTGTCAGAAGTAAGTTGGCCGCAGTGTTATCACT
CATGGTTATGGCAGCACTGCATAATTCTCTTACTGTCATGCCATCCGTAAGATGCTTTTCTGTGACTGGT
GAGTACTCAACCAAGTCATTCTGAGAATAGTGTATGCGGCGACCGAGTTGCTCTTGCCCGGCGTCAATAC
GGGATAATACCGCGCCACATAGCAGAACTTTAAAAGTGCTCATCATTGGAAAACGTTCTTCGGGGCGAAA
ACTCTCAAGGATCTTACCGCTGTTGAGATCCAGTTCGATGTAACCCACTCGTGCACCCAACTGATCTTCA
GCATCTTTTACTTTCACCAGCGTTTCTGGGTGAGCAAAAACAGGAAGGCAAAATGCCGCAAAAAAGGGAA
TAAGGGCGACACGGAAATGTTGAATACTCATACTCTTCCTTTTTCAATATTATTGAAGCATTTATCAGGG
TTATTGTCTCATGAGCGGATACATATTTGAATGTATTTAGAAAAATAAACAAATAGGGGTTCCGCGCACA
TTTCCCCGAAAAGTGCCACCTGACG
