>Addgene plasmid #120434 | EF1a_ERG_P2A_Hygro_Barcode | depositor partial sequence | sequence record 228670 | ERG gene
ATGGCCAGCACTATTAAGGAAGCCTTATCAGTTGTGAGTGAGGACCAGTCGTTGTTTGAGTGTGCCTACG
GAACGCCACACCTGGCTAAGACAGAGATGACCGCGTCCTCCTCCAGCGACTATGGACAGACTTCCAAGAT
GAGCCCACGCGTCCCTCAGCAGGATTGGCTGTCTCAACCCCCAGCCAGGGTCACCATCAAAATGGAATGT
AACCCTAGCCAGGTGAATGGCTCAAGGAACTCTCCTGATGAATGCAGTGTGGCCAAAGGCGGGAAGATGG
TGGGCAGCCCAGACACCGTTGGGATGAACTACGGCAGCTACATGGAGGAGAAGCACATGCCACCCCCAAA
CATGACCACGAACGAGCGCAGAGTTATCGTGCCAGCAGATCCTACGCTATGGAGTACAGACCATGTGCGG
CAGTGGCTGGAGTGGGCGGTGAAAGAATATGGCCTTCCAGACGTCAACATCTTGTTATTCCAGAACATCG
ATGGGAAGGAACTGTGCAAGATGACCAAGGACGACTTCCAGAGGCTCACCCCCAGCTACAATGCCGACAT
CCTTCTCTCACATCTCCACTACCTCAGAGAGACTCCTCTTCCACATTTGACTTCAGATGATGTTGATAAA
GCCTTACAAAACTCTCCACGGTTAATGCATGCTAGAAACACAGGGGGTGCAGCTTTTATTTTCCCAAATA
CTTCAGTATATCCTGAAGCTACGCAAAGAATTACAACTAGGCCAGATTTACCATATGAGCCCCCCAGGAG
ATCAGCCTGGACCGGTCACGGCCACCCCACGCCCCAGTCGAAAGCTGCTCAACCATCTCCTTCCACAGTG
CCCAAAACTGAAGACCAGCGTCCTCAGTTAGATCCTTATCAGATTCTTGGACCAACAAGTAGCCGCCTTG
CAAATCCAGGCAGTGGCCAGATCCAGCTTTGGCAGTTCCTCCTGGAGCTCCTGTCGGACAGCTCCAACTC
CAGCTGCATCACCTGGGAAGGCACCAACGGGGAGTTCAAGATGACGGATCCCGACGAGGTGGCCCGGCGC
TGGGGAGAGCGGAAGAGCAAACCCAACATGAACTACGATAAGCTCAGCCGCGCCCTCCGTTACTACTATG
ACAAGAACATCATGACCAAGGTCCATGGGAAGCGCTACGCCTACAAGTTCGACTTCCACGGGATCGCCCA
GGCCCTCCAGCCCCACCCCCCGGAGTCATCTCTGTACAAGTACCCCTCAGACCTCCCGTACATGGGCTCC
TATCACGCCCACCCACAGAAGATGAACTTTGTGGCGCCCCACCCTCCAGCCCTCCCCGTGACATCTTCCA
GTTTTTTTGCTGCCCCAAACCCATACTGGAATTCACCAACTGGGGGTATATACCCCAACACTAGGCTCCC
CACCAGCCATATGCCTTCTCATCTGGGCACTTACTAC
