>Addgene plasmid #120434 | EF1a_ERG_P2A_Hygro_Barcode | depositor partial sequence | sequence record 228671 | ERG barcode
CTCTGGTGAGTTCCACGCGA
